>Addgene plasmid #73332 | pLVX-FLAG-dTomato-centrin-1 | depositor full sequence | sequence record 139043 | pLVX-FLAG-dTomato-centrin-1 sequence 9302 bps
ATGGATTACAAGGATGACGACGATAAGGTGAGCAAGGGCGAGGAGGTCATCAAAGAGTTCATGCGCTTCA
AGGTGCGCATGGAGGGCTCCATGAACGGCCACGAGTTCGAGATCGAGGGCGAGGGCGAGGGCCGCCCCTA
CGAGGGCACCCAGACCGCCAAGCTGAAGGTGACCAAGGGCGGCCCCCTGCCCTTCGCCTGGGACATCCTG
TCCCCCCAGTTCATGTACGGCTCCAAGGCGTACGTGAAGCACCCCGCCGACATCCCCGATTACAAGAAGC
TGTCCTTCCCCGAGGGCTTCAAGTGGGAGCGCGTGATGAACTTCGAGGACGGCGGTCTGGTGACCGTGAC
CCAGGACTCCTCCCTGCAGGACGGCACGCTGATCTACAAGGTGAAGATGCGCGGCACCAACTTCCCCCCC
GACGGCCCCGTAATGCAGAAGAAGACCATGGGCTGGGAGGCCTCCACCGAGCGCCTGTACCCCCGCGACG
GCGTGCTGAAGGGCGAGATCCACCAGGCCCTGAAGCTGAAGGACGGCGGCCACTACCTGGTGGAGTTCAA
GACCATCTACATGGCCAAGAAGCCCGTGCAACTGCCCGGCTACTACTACGTGGACACCAAGCTGGACATC
ACCTCCCACAACGAGGACTACACCATCGTGGAACAGTACGAGCGCTCCGAGGGCCGCCACCACCTGTTCC
TGTACGGCATGGACGAGCTGTACAAGTCCGGACTCAGATCTCGAGCTCAAGCTTCGAATTCTGCAGTCGA
CGGTACCATGGCTTCCGGCTTCAAGAAGCCCAGCGCTGCCTCCACCGGCCAAAAGAGAAAGGTGGCACCT
AAGCCCGAGCTCACTGAGGATCAGAAGCAAGAAGTTCGGGAAGCATTTGACCTCTTCGACGTGGACGGAA
GTGGGACCATCGACGCGAAGGAGCTGAAGGTGGCCATGAGAGCGCTGGGCTTCGAACCCAGGAAGGAAGA
GATGAAGAAAATGATCTCCGAGGTGGACAGGGAAGGCACGGGGAAGATCAGCTTCAATGACTTCCTGGCC
GTGATGACGCAGAAGATGTCCGAGAAGGACACCAAAGAAGAAATCCTGAAGGCCTTCAGGCTCTTTGATG
ACGATGAGACCGGGAAGATCTCGTTCAAAAACCTGAAGCGTGTGGCCAACGAGCTGGGGGAGAACCTCAC
GGATGAGGAGCTGCAGGAGATGATCGACGAAGCTGATCGGGATGGGGACGGCGAAGTGAACGAGGAGGAG
TTCCTTCGGATCATGAAGAAGACCAGCCTTTACTGAGGATCCGCGGCCGCGACCCTAGGCCGACGCGTCC
GGTTAACCGGGATCGAGATCCTGCAGAACCACGAGTCTGGTTGCATTCTAGATAATTCTACCGGGTAGGG
GAGGCGCTTTTCCCAAGGCAGTCTGGAGCATGCGCTTTAGCAGCCCCGCTGGGCACTTGGCGCTACACAA
GTGGCCTCTGGCCTCGCACACATTCCACATCCACCGGTAGGCGCCAACCGGCTCCGTTCTTTGGTGGCCC
CTTCGCGCCACCTTCTACTCCTCCCCTAGTCAGGAAGTTCCCCCCCGCCCCGCAGCTCGCGTCGTGCAGG
ACGTGACAAATGGAAGTAGCACGTCTCACTAGTCTCGTGCAGATGGACAGCACCGCTGAGCAATGGAAGC
GGGTAGGCCTTTGGGGCAGCGGCCAATAGCAGCTTTGCTCCTTCGCTTTCTGGGCTCAGAGGCTGGGAAG
GGGTGGGTCCGGGGGCGGGCTCAGGGGCGGGCTCAGGGGCGGGGCGGGCGCCCGAAGGTCCTCCGGAGGC
CCGGCATTCTGCACGCTTCAAAAGCGCACGTCTGCCGCGCTGTTCTCCTCTTCCTCATCTCCGGGCCTTT
CGACCTGCAGCCCAAGCTTACCATGACCGAGTACAAGCCCACGGTGCGCCTCGCCACCCGCGACGACGTC
CCCAGGGCCGTACGCACCCTCGCCGCCGCGTTCGCCGACTACCCCGCCACGCGCCACACCGTCGATCCGG
ACCGCCACATCGAGCGGGTCACCGAGCTGCAAGAACTCTTCCTCACGCGCGTCGGGCTCGACATCGGCAA
GGTGTGGGTCGCGGACGACGGCGCCGCGGTGGCGGTCTGGACCACGCCGGAGAGCGTCGAAGCGGGGGCG
GTGTTCGCCGAGATCGGCCCGCGCATGGCCGAGTTGAGCGGTTCCCGGCTGGCCGCGCAGCAACAGATGG
AAGGCCTCCTGGCGCCGCACCGGCCCAAGGAGCCCGCGTGGTTCCTGGCCACCGTCGGCGTCTCGCCCGA
CCACCAGGGCAAGGGTCTGGGCAGCGCCGTCGTGCTCCCCGGAGTGGAGGCGGCCGAGCGCGCCGGGGTG
CCCGCCTTCCTGGAGACCTCCGCGCCCCGCAACCTCCCCTTCTACGAGCGGCTCGGCTTCACCGTCACCG
CCGACGTCGAGGTGCCCGAAGGACCGCGCACCTGGTGCATGACCCGCAAGCCCGGTGCCTGACCGCGTCT
GGAACAATCAACCTCTGGATTACAAAATTTGTGAAAGATTGACTGGTATTCTTAACTATGTTGCTCCTTT
TACGCTATGTGGATACGCTGCTTTAATGCCTTTGTATCATGCTATTGCTTCCCGTATGGCTTTCATTTTC
TCCTCCTTGTATAAATCCTGGTTGCTGTCTCTTTATGAGGAGTTGTGGCCCGTTGTCAGGCAACGTGGCG
TGGTGTGCACTGTGTTTGCTGACGCAACCCCCACTGGTTGGGGCATTGCCACCACCTGTCAGCTCCTTTC
CGGGACTTTCGCTTTCCCCCTCCCTATTGCCACGGCGGAACTCATCGCCGCCTGCCTTGCCCGCTGCTGG
ACAGGGGCTCGGCTGTTGGGCACTGACAATTCCGTGGTGTTGTCGGGGAAGCTGACGTCCTTTCCATGGC
TGCTCGCCTGTGTTGCCACCTGGATTCTGCGCGGGACGTCCTTCTGCTACGTCCCTTCGGCCCTCAATCC
AGCGGACCTTCCTTCCCGCGGCCTGCTGCCGGCTCTGCGGCCTCTTCCGCGTCTTCGCCTTCGCCCTCAG
ACGAGTCGGATCTCCCTTTGGGCCGCCTCCCCGCCTGGAATTAATTCTGCAGTCGAGACCTAGAAAAACA
TGGAGCAATCACAAGTAGCAATACAGCAGCTACCAATGCTGATTGTGCCTGGCTAGAAGCACAAGAGGAG
GAGGAGGTGGGTTTTCCAGTCACACCTCAGGTACCTTTAAGACCAATGACTTACAAGGCAGCTGTAGATC
TTAGCCACTTTTTAAAAGAAAAGAGGGGACTGGAAGGGCTAATTCACTCCCAACGAAGACAAGATATCCT
TGATCTGTGGATCTACCACACACAAGGCTACTTCCCTGATTAGCAGAACTACACACCAGGGCCAGGGGTC
AGATATCCACTGACCTTTGGATGGTGCTACAAGCTAGTACCAGTTGAGCCAGATAAGGTAGAAGAGGCCA
ATAAAGGAGAGAACACCAGCTTGTTACACCCTGTGAGCCTGCATGGGATGGATGACCCGGAGAGAGAAGT
GTTAGAGTGGAGGTTTGACAGCCGCCTAGCATTTCATCACGTGGCCCGAGAGCTGCATCCGGAGTACTTC
AAGAACTGCTGATATCGAGCTTGCTACAAGGGACTTTCCGCTGGGGACTTTCCAGGGAGGCGTGGCCTGG
GCGGGACTGGGGAGTGGCGAGCCCTCAGATCCTGCATATAAGCAGCTGCTTTTTGCCTGTACTGGGTCTC
TCTGGTTAGACCAGATCTGAGCCTGGGAGCTCTCTGGCTAACTAGGGAACCCACTGCTTAAGCCTCAATA
AAGCTTGCCTTGAGTGCTTCAAGTAGTGTGTGCCCGTCTGTTGTGTGACTCTGGTAACTAGAGATCCCTC
AGACCCTTTTAGTCAGTGTGGAAAATCTCTAGCAGTAGTAGTTCATGTCATCTTATTATTCAGTATTTAT
AACTTGCAAAGAAATGAATATCAGAGAGTGAGAGGCCTTGACATTGCTAGCGTTTACCGTCGACCTCTAG
CTAGAGCTTGGCGTAATCATGGTCATAGCTGTTTCCTGTGTGAAATTGTTATCCGCTCACAATTCCACAC
AACATACGAGCCGGAAGCATAAAGTGTAAAGCCTGGGGTGCCTAATGAGTGAGCTAACTCACATTAATTG
CGTTGCGCTCACTGCCCGCTTTCCAGTCGGGAAACCTGTCGTGCCAGCTGCATTAATGAATCGGCCAACG
CGCGGGGAGAGGCGGTTTGCGTATTGGGCGCTCTTCCGCTTCCTCGCTCACTGACTCGCTGCGCTCGGTC
GTTCGGCTGCGGCGAGCGGTATCAGCTCACTCAAAGGCGGTAATACGGTTATCCACAGAATCAGGGGATA
ACGCAGGAAAGAACATGTGAGCAAAAGGCCAGCAAAAGGCCAGGAACCGTAAAAAGGCCGCGTTGCTGGC
GTTTTTCCATAGGCTCCGCCCCCCTGACGAGCATCACAAAAATCGACGCTCAAGTCAGAGGTGGCGAAAC
CCGACAGGACTATAAAGATACCAGGCGTTTCCCCCTGGAAGCTCCCTCGTGCGCTCTCCTGTTCCGACCC
TGCCGCTTACCGGATACCTGTCCGCCTTTCTCCCTTCGGGAAGCGTGGCGCTTTCTCATAGCTCACGCTG
TAGGTATCTCAGTTCGGTGTAGGTCGTTCGCTCCAAGCTGGGCTGTGTGCACGAACCCCCCGTTCAGCCC
GACCGCTGCGCCTTATCCGGTAACTATCGTCTTGAGTCCAACCCGGTAAGACACGACTTATCGCCACTGG
CAGCAGCCACTGGTAACAGGATTAGCAGAGCGAGGTATGTAGGCGGTGCTACAGAGTTCTTGAAGTGGTG
GCCTAACTACGGCTACACTAGAAGAACAGTATTTGGTATCTGCGCTCTGCTGAAGCCAGTTACCTTCGGA
AAAAGAGTTGGTAGCTCTTGATCCGGCAAACAAACCACCGCTGGTAGCGGTGGTTTTTTTGTTTGCAAGC
AGCAGATTACGCGCAGAAAAAAAGGATCTCAAGAAGATCCTTTGATCTTTTCTACGGGGTCTGACGCTCA
GTGGAACGAAAACTCACGTTAAGGGATTTTGGTCATGAGATTATCAAAAAGGATCTTCACCTAGATCCTT
TTAAATTAAAAATGAAGTTTTAAATCAATCTAAAGTATATATGAGTAAACTTGGTCTGACAGTTACCAAT
GCTTAATCAGTGAGGCACCTATCTCAGCGATCTGTCTATTTCGTTCATCCATAGTTGCCTGACTCCCCGT
CGTGTAGATAACTACGATACGGGAGGGCTTACCATCTGGCCCCAGTGCTGCAATGATACCGCGAGACCCA
CGCTCACCGGCTCCAGATTTATCAGCAATAAACCAGCCAGCCGGAAGGGCCGAGCGCAGAAGTGGTCCTG
CAACTTTATCCGCCTCCATCCAGTCTATTAATTGTTGCCGGGAAGCTAGAGTAAGTAGTTCGCCAGTTAA
TAGTTTGCGCAACGTTGTTGCCATTGCTACAGGCATCGTGGTGTCACGCTCGTCGTTTGGTATGGCTTCA
TTCAGCTCCGGTTCCCAACGATCAAGGCGAGTTACATGATCCCCCATGTTGTGCAAAAAAGCGGTTAGCT
CCTTCGGTCCTCCGATCGTTGTCAGAAGTAAGTTGGCCGCAGTGTTATCACTCATGGTTATGGCAGCACT
GCATAATTCTCTTACTGTCATGCCATCCGTAAGATGCTTTTCTGTGACTGGTGAGTACTCAACCAAGTCA
TTCTGAGAATAGTGTATGCGGCGACCGAGTTGCTCTTGCCCGGCGTCAATACGGGATAATACCGCGCCAC
ATAGCAGAACTTTAAAAGTGCTCATCATTGGAAAACGTTCTTCGGGGCGAAAACTCTCAAGGATCTTACC
GCTGTTGAGATCCAGTTCGATGTAACCCACTCGTGCACCCAACTGATCTTCAGCATCTTTTACTTTCACC
AGCGTTTCTGGGTGAGCAAAAACAGGAAGGCAAAATGCCGCAAAAAAGGGAATAAGGGCGACACGGAAAT
GTTGAATACTCATACTCTTCCTTTTTCAATATTATTGAAGCATTTATCAGGGTTATTGTCTCATGAGCGG
ATACATATTTGAATGTATTTAGAAAAATAAACAAATAGGGGTTCCGCGCACATTTCCCCGAAAAGTGCCA
CCTGACGTCGACGGATCGGGAGATCAACTTGTTTATTGCAGCTTATAATGGTTACAAATAAAGCAATAGC
ATCACAAATTTCACAAATAAAGCATTTTTTTCACTGCATTCTAGTTGTGGTTTGTCCAAACTCATCAATG
TATCTTATCATGTCTGGATCAACTGGATAACTCAAGCTAACCAAAATCATCCCAAACTTCCCACCCCATA
CCCTATTACCACTGCCAATTACCTGTGGTTTCATTTACTCTAAACCTGTGATTCCTCTGAATTATTTTCA
TTTTAAAGAAATTGTATTTGTTAAATATGTACTACAAACTTAGTAGTTGGAAGGGCTAATTCACTCCCAA
AGAAGACAAGATATCCTTGATCTGTGGATCTACCACACACAAGGCTACTTCCCTGATTAGCAGAACTACA
CACCAGGGCCAGGGGTCAGATATCCACTGACCTTTGGATGGTGCTACAAGCTAGTACCAGTTGAGCCAGA
TAAGGTAGAAGAGGCCAATAAAGGAGAGAACACCAGCTTGTTACACCCTGTGAGCCTGCATGGGATGGAT
GACCCGGAGAGAGAAGTGTTAGAGTGGAGGTTTGACAGCCGCCTAGCATTTCATCACGTGGCCCGAGAGC
TGCATCCGGAGTACTTCAAGAACTGCTGATATCGAGCTTGCTACAAGGGACTTTCCGCTGGGGACTTTCC
AGGGAGGCGTGGCCTGGGCGGGACTGGGGAGTGGCGAGCCCTCAGATCCTGCATATAAGCAGCTGCTTTT
TGCCTGTACTGGGTCTCTCTGGTTAGACCAGATCTGAGCCTGGGAGCTCTCTGGCTAACTAGGGAACCCA
CTGCTTAAGCCTCAATAAAGCTTGCCTTGAGTGCTTCAAGTAGTGTGTGCCCGTCTGTTGTGTGACTCTG
GTAACTAGAGATCCCTCAGACCCTTTTAGTCAGTGTGGAAAATCTCTAGCAGTGGCGCCCGAACAGGGAC
TTGAAAGCGAAAGGGAAACCAGAGGAGCTCTCTCGACGCAGGACTCGGCTTGCTGAAGCGCGCACGGCAA
GAGGCGAGGGGCGGCGACTGGTGAGTACGCCAAAAATTTTGACTAGCGGAGGCTAGAAGGAGAGAGATGG
GTGCGAGAGCGTCAGTATTAAGCGGGGGAGAATTAGATCGCGATGGGAAAAAATTCGGTTAAGGCCAGGG
GGAAAGAAAAAATATAAATTAAAACATATAGTATGGGCAAGCAGGGAGCTAGAACGATTCGCAGTTAATC
CTGGCCTGTTAGAAACATCAGAAGGCTGTAGACAAATACTGGGACAGCTACAACCATCCCTTCAGACAGG
ATCAGAAGAACTTAGATCATTATATAATACAGTAGCAACCCTCTATTGTGTGCATCAAAGGATAGAGATA
AAAGACACCAAGGAAGCTTTAGACAAGATAGAGGAAGAGCAAAACAAAAGTAAGACCACCGCACAGCAAG
CGGCCGGCCGCTGATCTTCAGACCTGGAGGAGGAGATATGAGGGACAATTGGAGAAGTGAATTATATAAA
TATAAAGTAGTAAAAATTGAACCATTAGGAGTAGCACCCACCAAGGCAAAGAGAAGAGTGGTGCAGAGAG
AAAAAAGAGCAGTGGGAATAGGAGCTTTGTTCCTTGGGTTCTTGGGAGCAGCAGGAAGCACTATGGGCGC
AGCGTCAATGACGCTGACGGTACAGGCCAGACAATTATTGTCTGGTATAGTGCAGCAGCAGAACAATTTG
CTGAGGGCTATTGAGGCGCAACAGCATCTGTTGCAACTCACAGTCTGGGGCATCAAGCAGCTCCAGGCAA
GAATCCTGGCTGTGGAAAGATACCTAAAGGATCAACAGCTCCTGGGGATTTGGGGTTGCTCTGGAAAACT
CATTTGCACCACTGCTGTGCCTTGGAATGCTAGTTGGAGTAATAAATCTCTGGAACAGATTTGGAATCAC
ACGACCTGGATGGAGTGGGACAGAGAAATTAACAATTACACAAGCTTAATACACTCCTTAATTGAAGAAT
CGCAAAACCAGCAAGAAAAGAATGAACAAGAATTATTGGAATTAGATAAATGGGCAAGTTTGTGGAATTG
GTTTAACATAACAAATTGGCTGTGGTATATAAAATTATTCATAATGATAGTAGGAGGCTTGGTAGGTTTA
AGAATAGTTTTTGCTGTACTTTCTATAGTGAATAGAGTTAGGCAGGGATATTCACCATTATCGTTTCAGA
CCCACCTCCCAACCCCGAGGGGACCCGACAGGCCCGAAGGAATAGAAGAAGAAGGTGGAGAGAGAGACAG
AGACAGATCCATTCGATTAGTGAACGGATCTCGACGGTATCGCCTTTAAAAGAAAAGGGGGGATTGGGGG
GTACAGTGCAGGGGAAAGAATAGTAGACATAATAGCAACAGACATACAAACTAAAGAATTACAAAAACAA
ATTACAAAAATTCAAAATTTTCGGGTTTATTACAGGGACAGCAGAGATCCAGTTTATCGATAAGCTTGGG
AGTTCCGCGTTACATAACTTACGGTAAATGGCCCGCCTGGCTGACCGCCCAACGACCCCCGCCCATTGAC
GTCAATAATGACGTATGTTCCCATAGTAACGCCAATAGGGACTTTCCATTGACGTCAATGGGTGGAGTAT
TTACGGTAAACTGCCCACTTGGCAGTACATCAAGTGTATCATATGCCAAGTACGCCCCCTATTGACGTCA
ATGACGGTAAATGGCCCGCCTGGCATTATGCCCAGTACATGACCTTATGGGACTTTCCTACTTGGCAGTA
CATCTACGTATTAGTCATCGCTATTACCATGGTGATGCGGTTTTGGCAGTACATCAATGGGCGTGGATAG
CGGTTTGACTCACGGGGATTTCCAAGTCTCCACCCCATTGACGTCAATGGGAGTTTGTTTTGGCACCAAA
ATCAACGGGACTTTCCAAAATGTCGTAACAACTCCGCCCCATTGACGCAAATGGGCGGTAGGCGTGTACG
GTGGGAGGTCTATATAAGCAGAGCTGGTTTAGTGAACCGTCAGATCCGCTAGCGCTACCGGT
Features (pLannotate 1.2.2; 26 found; start..end, strand, type, name):
      4..28      +  CDS            3xFLAG (fragment): three tandem FLAG® epitope tags
     27..726     +  CDS            dTomato (fragment): dimeric variant of DsRed fluorescent protein (Shaner et al., 2004) mammalian codon-optimized
    727..777     +  misc_feature   MCS (fragment): multiple cloning site
    778..1293    +  CDS            CETN1: CETN1_HUMAN - Also known as CEN1, CETN. Experimental evidence at protein level: Swiss-Prot protein existence level 1. Plays a fundamental role in microtubule-organizing center structure and function (PubMed:8175926). Plays a role in sperm cilia formation (By similarity). From Homo sapiens (Human).
   1393..1892    +  promoter       PGK promoter: mouse phosphoglycerate kinase 1 promoter
   1913..2512    +  CDS            PuroR: puromycin N-acetyltransferase; pac from Streptomyces alboniger; confers resistance to puromycin
   2526..3114    +  misc_feature   WPRE: woodchuck hepatitis virus posttranscriptional regulatory element
   3131..3649    +  CDS            nef (fragment): NEF_HV1BR - Experimental evidence at protein level: Swiss-Prot protein existence level 1. Extracellular Nef protein targets CD4(+) T-lymphocytes for apoptosis by interacting with CXCR4 surface receptors (PubMed:14990729). From Human immunodeficiency virus type 1 group M subtype B (isolate BRU/LAI) (HIV-1).
   3697..3954    +  LTR            5' LTR (truncated): truncated 5' long terminal repeat (LTR) from HIV-1
   4106..4122    -  protein_bind   lac operator: The lac repressor binds to the lac operator to inhibit transcription in E. coli. This inhibition can be relieved by adding lactose or isopropyl-β-D-thiogalactopyranoside (IPTG). lac repressor encoded by lacI
   4130..4160    -  promoter       lac promoter: promoter for the E. coli lac operon
   4175..4196    -  protein_bind   CAP binding site: CAP binding activates transcription in the presence of cAMP. E. coli catabolite activator protein
   4209..4301    -  CDS            lacI (fragment): lac repressor; lacI; The lac repressor binds to the lac operator to inhibit transcription in E. coli. This inhibition can be relieved by adding lactose or isopropyl-β-D-thiogalactopyranoside (IPTG).
   4484..5072    -  rep_origin     ori: high-copy-number ColE1/pMB1/pBR322/pUC origin of replication
   5243..6103    -  CDS            AmpR: β-lactamase; bla; confers resistance to ampicillin, carbenicillin, and related antibiotics
   6104..6208    -  promoter       AmpR promoter: bla
   6256..6390    +  polyA_signal   SV40 poly(A) signal: SV40 polyadenylation signal
   6557..6886    +  CDS            nef (fragment): NEF_HV1BR - Experimental evidence at protein level: Swiss-Prot protein existence level 1. Extracellular Nef protein targets CD4(+) T-lymphocytes for apoptosis by interacting with CXCR4 surface receptors (PubMed:14990729). From Human immunodeficiency virus type 1 group M subtype B (isolate BRU/LAI) (HIV-1).
   6934..7191    +  LTR            5' LTR (truncated): truncated 5' long terminal repeat (LTR) from HIV-1
   7238..7363    +  misc_feature   HIV-1 Ψ: packaging signal of human immunodeficiency virus type 1
   7347..7685    +  CDS            HIV-1 gag (fragment): gag protein from human immunodeficiency virus 1; gag
   7860..8093    +  misc_feature   RRE: The Rev response element (RRE) of HIV-1 allows for Rev-dependent mRNA export from the nucleus to the cytoplasm.
   8470..8570    +  CDS            Rev (fragment): human immunodeficiency virus 1 (HIV-1) Rev protein; rev; enhances nuclear export of unspliced and incompletely spliced viral mRNAs
   8585..8700    +  misc_feature   cPPT/CTS: central polypurine tract and central termination sequence of HIV-1 (lacking the first T)
   8758..9061    +  enhancer       CMV enhancer: human cytomegalovirus immediate early enhancer
   9062..9265    +  promoter       CMV promoter: human cytomegalovirus (CMV) immediate early promoter
