[The description below was written by a language model from this plasmid's Addgene catalogue record and pLannotate feature annotations shown in this document.]
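Description:
pLVX-FLAG-dTomato-centrin-1 is an HIV-1-based lentiviral expression plasmid built on a modified Clontech pLVX backbone (pLVX-FLAG-dTomato-C1). It is propagated in E. coli through a high-copy ColE1/pUC-type origin with ampicillin selection from the β-lactamase gene. The catalogue lists a total size of 9,239 bp, whereas the depositor's full sequence used for annotation is 9,302 nt, a small discrepancy the record does not explain.

The viral portion is bounded by two HIV-1 LTR-derived elements, each preceded by a nef-derived fragment. Between them are the Ψ packaging signal with an adjoining gag fragment, the Rev response element for Rev-dependent nuclear export of the genomic RNA, and the cPPT/CTS element, which aids nuclear import in transduced cells. Downstream, the CMV immediate-early enhancer and promoter drive a single fusion reading frame consisting of a FLAG epitope, the dimeric red fluorescent protein dTomato, a short linker derived from the multiple cloning site, and human centrin-1 (CETN1, about 519 bp). The tags therefore sit at the N-terminus of centrin-1. A separate mouse PGK promoter drives the puromycin N-acetyltransferase gene, allowing selection of stably transduced mammalian cells. A WPRE upstream of the 3′ LTR enhances transcript stability and expression. An SV40 polyadenylation signal and lac regulatory remnants lie in the plasmid backbone outside the viral region.

Centrin-1 is a component of the microtubule-organizing centre, so the construct is suited to red fluorescent labelling of centrioles and centrosomes in live or fixed mammalian cells. The FLAG epitope additionally permits antibody-based detection or pull-down.
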