Addgene plasmid #73332: pLVX-FLAG-dTomato-centrin-1
Purpose: Lentiviral vector encoding centrin-1 with an N-terminal FLAG and dTomato tag
Depositing lab: Manuel Thery. Depositing organization: Commissariat Energie Atomique (CEA), Grenoble.
Backbone
  Vector backbone: pLVX-FLAG-dTomato-C1
  Backbone manufacturer: Modified Clontech
  Backbone size w/o insert (bp): 8700
  Total vector size (bp): 9239
  Vector type: Mammalian Expression, Lentiviral
  Selectable markers: Puromycin
Growth in bacteria
  Bacterial resistance: Ampicillin, 100 μg/mL
  Growth temperature: 37°C
  Growth strain: NEB Stable
  Copy number: High Copy
Gene/Insert
  Gene/Insert name: centrin-1
  Species: H. sapiens (human)
  Insert size (bp): 519
  Entrez Gene: CETN1 (a.k.a. CEN1, CETN)
  Promoter: CMV
  Tag / fusion protein: FLAG and dTomato (N terminal on insert)
  Cloning method: Restriction Enzyme; 5′ cloning site Nde I (not destroyed); 3′ cloning site Xho I (not destroyed)
  Sequencing primers: 5′ CMV seq
Terms and licenses: Academic/Nonprofit Terms; Industry Terms: Not Available to Industry
How to cite: pLVX-FLAG-dTomato-centrin-1 was a gift from Manuel Thery (Addgene plasmid # 73332 ; http://n2t.net/addgene:73332 ; RRID:Addgene_73332)
