>Addgene plasmid #73332 | pLVX-FLAG-dTomato-centrin-1 | addgene partial sequence | sequence record 139031 | CMV-F 5'-CGCAAATGGGCGGTAGGCGTG-3'
CTATATAAGCAGAGCTGGTTTAGTGAACCGTCAGATCCGCTAGCGCTACCGGTATGGATTACAAGGATGA
CGACGATAAGGTGAGCAAGGGCGAGGAGGTCATCAAAGAGTTCATGCGCTTCAAGGTGCGCATGGAGGGC
TCCATGAACGGCCACGAGTTCGAGATCGAGGGCGAGGGCGAGGGCCGCCCCTACGAGGGCACCCAGACCG
CCAAGCTGAAGGTGACCAAGGGCGGCCCCCTGCCCTTCGCCTGGGACATCCTGTCCCCCCAGTTCATGTA
CGGCTCCAAGGCGTACGTGAAGCACCCCGCCGACATCCCCGATTACAAGAAGCTGTCCTTCCCCGAGGGC
TTCAAGTGGGAGCGCGTGATGAACTTCGAGGACGGCGGTCTGGTGACCGTGACCCAGGACTCCTCCCTGC
AGGACGGCACGCTGATCTACAAGGTGAAGATGCGCGGCACCAACTTCCCCCCCGACGGCCCCGTAATGCA
GAAGAAGACCATGGGCTGGGAGGCCTCCACCGAGCGCCTGTACCCCCGCGACGGCGTGCTGAAGGGCGAG
ATCCACCAGGCCCTGAAGCTGAAGGACGGCGGCCACTACCTGGTGGAGTTCAAGACCATCTACATGGCCA
AGAAGCCCGTGCAACTGCCCGGCTACTACTACGTGGACACCAAGCTGGACATCACCTCCCACAACGAGGA
CTACACCATCGTGGAACAGTACGAGCGCTCCGAGGGCCGCCACCACCTGTTCCTGTACGGCATGGACGAG
CTGTACAAGTCCGGACTCAGATCTCGAGCTCAAGCTTCGAATTCTGCAGTCGACGGTACCATGGCTTCCG
GCTTCAAGAAGCCCAGCGCTGCCTCCACCGGCCAAAAGAGAAAGGTGGCACCTAAGCCCGAGCTCACTGA
GGATCAGAAGCAAGAAGTTCGGGAAGCATTTGACCTCTTCGACGTGGACGGAAGTGGGACCATCGAC
