>Addgene plasmid #73332 | pLVX-FLAG-dTomato-centrin-1 | addgene partial sequence | sequence record 139032 | puro-variant-R 5'-gtgggcttgtactcggtcat-3'
GGTCGAAAGGCCCGGAGATGAGGAAGAGGAGAACAGCGCGGCAGACGTGCGCTTTTGAAGCGTGCAGAAT
GCCGGGCCTCCGGAGGACCTTCGGGCGCCCGCCCCGCCCCTGAGCCCGCCCCTGAGCCCGCCCCCGGACC
CACCCCTTCCCAGCCTCTGAGCCCAGAAAGCGAAGGAGCAAAGCTGCTATTGGCCGCTGCCCCAAAGGCC
TACCCGCTTCCATTGCTCAGCGGTGCTGTCCATCTGCACGAGACTAGTGAGACGTGCTACTTCCATTTGT
CACGTCCTGCACGACGCGAGCTGCGGGGCGGGGGGGAACTTCCTGACTAGGGGAGGAGTAGAAGGTGGCG
CGAAGGGGCCACCAAAGAACGGAGCCGGTTGGCGCCTACCGGTGGATGTGGAATGTGTGCGAGGCCAGAG
GCCACTTGTGTAGCGCCAAGTGCCCAGCGGGGCTGCTAAAGCGCATGCTCCAGACTGCCTTGGGAAAAGC
GCCTCCCCTACCCGGTAGAATTATCTAGAATGCAACCAGACTCGTGGTTCTGCAGGATCTCGATCCCGGT
TAACCGGACGCGTCGGCCTAGGGTCGCGGCCGCGGATCCTCAGTAAAGGCTGGTCTTCTTCATGATCCGA
AGGAACTCCTCCTCGTTCACTTCGCCGTCCCCATCCCGATCAGCTTCGTCGATCATCTCCTGCAGCTCCT
CATCCGTGAGGTTCTCCCCCAGCTCGTTGGCCACACGCTTCAGGTTTTTGAACGAGATCTTCCCGGTCTC
ATCGTCATCAAAGAGCCTGAAGGCCTTCAGGATTTCTTCTTTGGTGTCCTTCTCGGACATCTTCTGCGTC
ATCACGGCCAGGAAGTCATTGAAGCTGATCTTCCCCGTGCCTTCCCTGTCCACCTCGGAGATCATTTTCT
TCATCTCTTCCTTCCTGGGTTCGAAGCCCAGCGCTCTCATGGCCACCTTCAGCTCCTTCGCGTCGATGGT
CCCACTTCCGTCCACGTCGAA
